Addgene plasmid #62100: pMuLE ENTR CMV/TO R4-R3
Purpose: (Empty Backbone) MuLE (Multiple Lentiviral Expression) Entry vector containing a tet-inducible CMV promoter and multiple cloning site module. Compatible with MultiSite Gateway cloning
Depositing lab: Ian Frew. Depositing organization: University of Zurich. Publication: A versatile modular vector system for rapid combinatorial mammalian genetics. Albers J, Danzer C, Rechsteiner M, Lehmann H, Brandt LP, Hejhal T, Catalano A, Busenhart P, Goncalves AF, Brandt S, Bode PK, Bode-Lesniewska B, Wild PJ, Frew IJ. J Clin Invest. 2015 Mar 9. pii: 79743. doi: 10.1172/JCI79743. PubMed 25751063.
Backbone
  Vector backbone: N/A
  Vector type: Mammalian Expression ; MuLE Gateway Entry Vector
Growth in bacteria
  Bacterial resistance: Kanamycin, 50 μg/mL
  Growth temperature: 37°C
  Growth strain: DH5alpha
  Copy number: High Copy
Gene/Insert
  Gene/Insert name: None
Terms and licenses: Academic/Nonprofit Terms; Industry Terms: Not Available to Industry
How to cite: pMuLE ENTR CMV/TO R4-R3 was a gift from Ian Frew (Addgene plasmid # 62100 ; http://n2t.net/addgene:62100 ; RRID:Addgene_62100)
