[The description below was written by a language model from this plasmid's Addgene catalogue record and pLannotate feature annotations shown in this document.]
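Description:
pMuLE ENTR CMV/TO R4-R3 is an empty entry vector from the MuLE (Multiple Lentiviral Expression) system, a modular toolkit built on MultiSite Gateway recombination for assembling several expression units into a single lentiviral destination vector. The 3,334 nt plasmid is not itself a viral vector. It is a small bacterial shuttle for a promoter-plus-cloning-site module, maintained in E. coli at high copy through a ColE1/pUC-type origin and selected with kanamycin via an aph(3')-Ia resistance gene. The record lists no named parental backbone. However, the annotated rrnB T1 and T2 terminators, T7 promoter and short lacI and lacZα remnants are the kind of flanking sequences commonly seen in Gateway entry-type plasmids. The terminators help insulate the module from read-through transcription in bacteria.

The functional module lies between the attR4 and attR3 recombination sites, spanning the origin of the circular map. It consists of the human cytomegalovirus immediate-early enhancer and promoter, followed directly by two short elements annotated as PLtetO-1 fragments. These most likely represent the paired tet operator sites that make up the "TO" part of the CMV/TO design. In such a promoter, Tet repressor bound to the operators blocks transcription, and tetracycline or doxycycline relieves the block, so inducible expression requires cells that supply the repressor. The catalogue entry describes a multiple cloning site downstream of the promoter, although it is not annotated as a separate feature, and no insert is present. Users clone a gene of interest into this site. The specific R4-R3 site pair then dictates the position and orientation the module takes when it is recombined with other MuLE entry vectors into a lentiviral destination vector for combinatorial mammalian genetics.
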