Features (pLannotate 1.2.2; 13 found; start..end, strand, type, name):
     93..216     +  protein_bind   attR3: mutant version of attR; recombination site for the Gateway® LR reaction LR Clonase™
    272..290     -  promoter       T7 promoter: promoter for bacteriophage T7 RNA polymerase
    424..1233    +  CDS            KanR: aminoglycoside phosphotransferase; aph(3')-Ia; confers resistance to kanamycin in bacteria or G418 (Geneticin®) in eukaryotes
   1380..1968    +  rep_origin     ori: high-copy-number ColE1/pMB1/pBR322/pUC origin of replication
   2151..2243    +  CDS            lacI (fragment): lac repressor; lacI; The lac repressor binds to the lac operator to inhibit transcription in E. coli. This inhibition can be relieved by adding lactose or isopropyl-β-D-thiogalactopyranoside (IPTG).
   2298..2325    -  terminator     rrnB T2 terminator: transcription terminator T2 from the E. coli rrnB gene
   2457..2500    +  terminator     rrnB T1 terminator: Escherichia coli rrnB; transcription terminator T1 from the E. coli rrnB gene
   2547..2583    -  CDS            lacZα (fragment): LacZα fragment of β-galactosidase; lacZ fragment
   2633..2757    -  protein_bind   attR4: mutant version of attR; recombination site for the Gateway® LR reaction LR Clonase™
   2774..3077    +  enhancer       CMV enhancer: human cytomegalovirus immediate early enhancer
   3078..3281    +  promoter       CMV promoter: human cytomegalovirus (CMV) immediate early promoter
   3283..3302    +  promoter       PLtetO-1 promoter (fragment): modified phage lambda PL promoter with tet operator sites (Lutz and Bujard, 1997)
   3304..3323    +  promoter       PLtetO-1 promoter (fragment): modified phage lambda PL promoter with tet operator sites (Lutz and Bujard, 1997)
>Addgene plasmid #62100 | pMuLE ENTR CMV/TO R4-R3 | depositor full sequence | sequence record 101389 | Full Sequence
CGAGCTCGGATCCACTAGTAACGGCCGCCAGTGTGCTGGAATTCTGCAGATATCCATCACACTGGCGGCC
GCTCGAGCATGCATCTAGAGGACAACTTTGTATAATAAAGTTGAACGAGAAACGTAAAATGATATAAATA
TCAATATATTAAATTAGATTTTGCATAAAAAACAGACTACATAATACTGTAAAACACAACATATCCAGTC
ACTATGAATCAACTACTTAGATGGTATTAGTGACCTGTACTGCAGGGCGGCCGCGATATCCCCTATAGTG
AGTCGTATTACATGGTCATAGCTGTTTCCTGGCAGCTCTGGCCCGTGTCTCAAAATCTCTGATGTTACAT
TGCACAAGATAAAAATATATCATCATGAACAATAAAACTGTCTGCTTACATAAACAGTAATACAAGGGGT
GTTATGAGCCATATTCAACGGGAAACGTCGAGGCCGCGATTAAATTCCAACATGGATGCTGATTTATATG
GGTATAAATGGGCTCGCGATAATGTCGGGCAATCAGGTGCGACAATCTATCGCTTGTATGGGAAGCCCGA
TGCGCCAGAGTTGTTTCTGAAACATGGCAAAGGTAGCGTTGCCAATGATGTTACAGATGAGATGGTCAGA
CTAAACTGGCTGACGGAATTTATGCCTCTTCCGACCATCAAGCATTTTATCCGTACTCCTGATGATGCAT
GGTTACTCACCACTGCGATCCCCGGAAAAACAGCATTCCAGGTATTAGAAGAATATCCTGATTCAGGTGA
AAATATTGTTGATGCGCTGGCAGTGTTCCTGCGCCGGTTGCATTCGATTCCTGTTTGTAATTGTCCTTTT
AACAGCGATCGCGTATTTCGTCTCGCTCAGGCGCAATCACGAATGAATAACGGTTTGGTTGATGCGAGTG
ATTTTGATGACGAGCGTAATGGCTGGCCTGTTGAACAAGTCTGGAAAGAAATGCATAAACTTTTGCCATT
CTCACCGGATTCAGTCGTCACTCATGGTGATTTCTCACTTGATAACCTTATTTTTGACGAGGGGAAATTA
ATAGGTTGTATTGATGTTGGACGAGTCGGAATCGCAGACCGATACCAGGATCTTGCCATCCTATGGAACT
GCCTCGGTGAGTTTTCTCCTTCATTACAGAAACGGCTTTTTCAAAAATATGGTATTGATAATCCTGATAT
GAATAAATTGCAGTTTCATTTGATGCTCGATGAGTTTTTCTAATCAGAATTGGTTAATTGGTTGTAACAC
TGGCAGAGCATTACGCTGACTTGACGGGACGGCGCAAGCTCATGACCAAAATCCCTTAACGTGAGTTACG
CGTCGTTCCACTGAGCGTCAGACCCCGTAGAAAAGATCAAAGGATCTTCTTGAGATCCTTTTTTTCTGCG
CGTAATCTGCTGCTTGCAAACAAAAAAACCACCGCTACCAGCGGTGGTTTGTTTGCCGGATCAAGAGCTA
CCAACTCTTTTTCCGAAGGTAACTGGCTTCAGCAGAGCGCAGATACCAAATACTGTTCTTCTAGTGTAGC
CGTAGTTAGGCCACCACTTCAAGAACTCTGTAGCACCGCCTACATACCTCGCTCTGCTAATCCTGTTACC
AGTGGCTGCTGCCAGTGGCGATAAGTCGTGTCTTACCGGGTTGGACTCAAGACGATAGTTACCGGATAAG
GCGCAGCGGTCGGGCTGAACGGGGGGTTCGTGCACACAGCCCAGCTTGGAGCGAACGACCTACACCGAAC
TGAGATACCTACAGCGTGAGCTATGAGAAAGCGCCACGCTTCCCGAAGGGAGAAAGGCGGACAGGTATCC
GGTAAGCGGCAGGGTCGGAACAGGAGAGCGCACGAGGGAGCTTCCAGGGGGAAACGCCTGGTATCTTTAT
AGTCCTGTCGGGTTTCGCCACCTCTGACTTGAGCGTCGATTTTTGTGATGCTCGTCAGGGGGGCGGAGCC
TATGGAAAAACGCCAGCAACGCGGCCTTTTTACGGTTCCTGGCCTTTTGCTGGCCTTTTGCTCACATGTT
CTTTCCTGCGTTATCCCCTGATTCTGTGGATAACCGTATTACCGCCTTTGAGTGAGCTGATACCGCTCGC
CGCAGCCGAACGACCGAGCGCAGCGAGTCAGTGAGCGAGGAAGCGGAAGAGCGCCCAATACGCAAACCGC
CTCTCCCCGCGCGTTGGCCGATTCATTAATGCAGCTGGCACGACAGGTTTCCCGACTGGAAAGCGGGCAG
TGAGCGCAACGCAATTAATACGCGTACCGCTAGCCAGGAAGAGTTTGTAGAAACGCAAAAAGGCCATCCG
TCAGGATGGCCTTCTGCTTAGTTTGATGCCTGGCAGTTTATGGCGGGCGTCCTGCCCGCCACCCTCCGGG
CCGTTGCTTCACAACGTTCAAATCCGCTCCCGGCGGATTTGTCCTACTCAGGAGAGCGTTCACCGACAAA
CAACAGATAAAACGAAAGGCCCAGTCTTCCGACTGAGCCTTTCGTTTTATTTGATGCCTGGCAGTTCCCT
ACTCTCGCGTTAACGCTAGCATGGATGTTTTCCCAGTCACGACGTTGTAAAACGACGGCCAGTCTTAAGC
TCGGGCCCCTACAGGTCACTAATACCATCTAAGTAGTTGATTCATAGTGACTGGATATGTTGTGTTTTAC
AGTATTATGTAGTCTGTTTTTTATGCAAAATCTAATTTAATATATTGATATTTATATCATTTTACGTTTC
TCGTTCAACTTTTCTATACAAAGTTGGGAGACCCAAGCTTCCGCGTTACATAACTTACGGTAAATGGCCC
GCCTGGCTGACCGCCCAACGACCCCCGCCCATTGACGTCAATAATGACGTATGTTCCCATAGTAACGCCA
ATAGGGACTTTCCATTGACGTCAATGGGTGGAGTATTTACGGTAAACTGCCCACTTGGCAGTACATCAAG
TGTATCATATGCCAAGTACGCCCCCTATTGACGTCAATGACGGTAAATGGCCCGCCTGGCATTATGCCCA
GTACATGACCTTATGGGACTTTCCTACTTGGCAGTACATCTACGTATTAGTCATCGCTATTACCATGGTG
ATGCGGTTTTGGCAGTACATCAATGGGCGTGGATAGCGGTTTGACTCACGGGGATTTCCAAGTCTCCACC
CCATTGACGTCAATGGGAGTTTGTTTTGGCACCAAAATCAACGGGACTTTCCAAAATGTCGTAACAACTC
CGCCCCATTGACGCAAATGGGCGGTAGGCGTGTACGGTGGGAGGTCTATATAAGCAGAGCTCTCCCTATC
AGTGATAGAGATCTCCCTATCAGTGATAGAGATCGTCGAGGTAC
