>Addgene plasmid #62100 | pMuLE ENTR CMV/TO R4-R3 | addgene partial sequence | sequence record 103692 | M13-Rev 5'-CAGGAAACAGCTATGACC-3'
TACAGGTCACTAATACCATCTAAGTAGTTGATTCATAGTGACTGGATATGTTGTGTTTTACAGTATTATG
TAGTCTGTTTTTTATGCAAAATCTAATTTAATATATTGATATTTATATCATTTTACGTTTCTCGTTCAAC
TTTATTATACAAAGTTGTCCTCTAGATGCATGCTCGAGCGGCCGCCAGTGTGATGGATATCTGCAGAATT
CCAGCACACTGGCGGCCGTTACTAGTGGATCCGAGCTCGGTACCTCGACGATCTCTATCACTGATAGGGA
GATCTCTATCACTGATAGGGAGAGCTCTGCTTATATAGACCTCCCACCG
