>Addgene plasmid #62100 | pMuLE ENTR CMV/TO R4-R3 | addgene partial sequence | sequence record 106099 | M13-F20 5'-TGTAAAACGACGGCCAGT-3'
GTAGTTGATTCATAGTGACTGGATATGTTGTGTTTTACAGTATTATGTAGTCTGTTTTTTATGCAAAATC
TAATTTAATATATTGATATTTATATCATTTTACGTTTCTCGTTCAACTTTTCTATACAAAGTTGGGAGAC
CCAAGCTTCCGCGTTACATAACTTACGGTAAATGGCCCGCCTGGCTGACCGCCCAACGACCCCCGCCCAT
TGACGTCAATAATGACGTATGTTCCCATAGTAACGCCAATAGGGACTTTCCATTGACGTCAATGGGTGGA
GTATTTACGGTAAACTGCCCACTTGGCAGTACATCAAGTGTATCATATGCCAAGTACGCCCCCTATTGAC
GTCAATGACGGTAAATGGCCCGCCTGGCATTATGCCCAGTACATGACCTTATGGGACTTTCCTACTTGGC
AGTACATCTACGTATTAGTCATCGCTATTACCATGGTGATGCGGTTTTGGCAGTACATCAATGGGCGTGG
ATAGCGGTTTGACTCACGGGGATTTCCAAGTCTCCACCCCATTGACGTCAATGGGAGTTTGTTTTGGCAC
CAAAATCAACGGGACTTTCCAAAATGTCGTAACAACTCCGCCCCATTGACGCAAATGGGCGGTAGGCGTG
TACGGTGGGAGGTCTATATAAGCAGAGCTCTCCCTATCAGTGATAGAGATCTCCCTATCAGTGATAGAGA
TCGTCGA
